Addgene plasmid #229580: pBADHisB-Sumo-mBaoJin
Purpose: Expresses mBaoJin in bacterial cells
Depositing lab: Kiryl Piatkevich. Depositing organization: Westlake University. Publication: Bright and stable monomeric green fluorescent protein derived from StayGold. Zhang H, Lesnov GD, Subach OM, Zhang W, Kuzmicheva TP, Vlaskina AV, Samygina VR, Chen L, Ye X, Nikolaeva AY, Gabdulkhakov A, Papadaki S, Qin W, Borshchevskiy V, Perfilov MM, Gavrikov AS, Drobizhev M, Mishin AS, Piatkevich KD, Subach FV. Nat Methods. 2024 Apr;21(4):657-665. doi: 10.1038/s41592-024-02203-y. Epub 2024 Feb 26. PubMed 38409224.
Backbone
  Vector backbone: pBAD
  Vector type: Bacterial Expression
Growth in bacteria
  Bacterial resistance: Ampicillin, 100 μg/mL
  Growth temperature: 37°C
  Growth strain: DH5alpha
  Copy number: Low Copy
Gene/Insert
  Gene/Insert name: mBaoJin
  Species: Synthetic
  Cloning method: Ligation Independent Cloning
Terms and licenses: Academic/Nonprofit Terms; Industry Terms: Not Available to Industry
How to cite: pBADHisB-Sumo-mBaoJin was a gift from Kiryl Piatkevich (Addgene plasmid # 229580 ; http://n2t.net/addgene:229580 ; RRID:Addgene_229580)
