[The description below was written by a language model from this plasmid's Addgene catalogue record and pLannotate feature annotations shown in this document.]
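Description:
pBADHisB-Sumo-mBaoJin is a 5,073 bp bacterial expression plasmid built on the pBAD/HisB backbone for arabinose-inducible production of mBaoJin, a synthetic monomeric green fluorescent protein derived from StayGold. It is propagated in E. coli under ampicillin selection, with β-lactamase expressed from its own bla promoter, and replicates from a ColE1/pMB1-type origin accompanied by the pBR322 bom region. The catalogue lists the plasmid as low copy, whereas the automated annotation labels the origin generically as high copy and detects only a fragment of rop, so the record does not settle the actual copy number.

Expression is driven by the araBAD promoter, with the araC regulator encoded divergently on the opposite strand. This provides repression in the absence of L-arabinose and titratable induction when it is added. Downstream of the promoter, the reading frame begins with the standard pBAD/His leader: a histidine tag (picked up by the annotation as a short capTEV fragment), the T7 gene 10 leader that aids translation, and the Xpress epitope with its enterokinase site. A truncated yeast SMT3 SUMO module follows, which can improve solubility and can be removed with a SUMO-specific protease. The mBaoJin coding sequence is not annotated by name. It presumably occupies the unannotated stretch after SUMO, and the short "mBanana" hit near its end is probably a database match to a common fluorescent-protein terminal motif rather than a separate reporter. Transcription ends at the rrnB T1 and T2 terminators.

The tag arrangement suits affinity purification of recombinant mBaoJin from bacteria, for example for biochemical, photophysical or structural characterisation, although the record itself states only bacterial expression as the purpose.
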