Features (pLannotate 1.2.2; 15 found; start..end, strand, type, name):
      1..285     +  promoter       araBAD promoter: araBAD; promoter of the L-arabinose operon of E. coli; the araC regulatory gene is transcribed in the opposite direction (Guzman et al., 1995)
    331..351     +  CDS            capTEV™ (fragment): composite tag for in vivo biotinylation, TEV protease cleavage, and 6xHis tagging
    352..384     +  CDS            T7 tag (gene 10 leader): leader peptide from bacteriophage T7 gene 10 promotes efficient translation in E. coli
    388..411     +  CDS            Xpress™ tag: Xpress™ epitope tag, including an enterokinase recognition and cleavage site
    424..716     +  CDS            SUMO (fragment): cleavable ubiquitin-like protein tag; S. cerevisiae SMT3 (truncated)
   1405..1428    +  CDS            mBanana (fragment): yellow monomeric derivative of DsRed fluorescent protein mammalian codon-optimized
   1525..1640    +  ncRNA          5S rRNA: Accession: RF00001 - 5S ribosomal RNA
   1644..1730    +  terminator     rrnB T1 terminator: Escherichia coli rrnB; transcription terminator T1 from the E. coli rrnB gene
   1822..1849    +  terminator     rrnB T2 terminator: transcription terminator T2 from the E. coli rrnB gene
   1868..1959    +  promoter       AmpR promoter: bla
   1960..2820    +  CDS            AmpR: β-lactamase; bla; confers resistance to ampicillin, carbenicillin, and related antibiotics
   2991..3579    +  rep_origin     ori: high-copy-number ColE1/pMB1/pBR322/pUC origin of replication
   3765..3905    -  misc_feature   bom: basis of mobility region from pBR322
   4007..4047    -  CDS            rop (fragment): Rop protein, which maintains plasmids at low copy number; rop
   4169..5047    -  CDS            araC: L-arabinose regulatory protein; araC
>Addgene plasmid #229580 | pBADHisB-Sumo-mBaoJin | addgene full sequence | sequence record 477195 | Addgene NGS Result
AAGAAACCAATTGTCCATATTGCATCAGACATTGCCGTCACTGCGTCTTTTACTGGCTCTTCTCGCTAAC
CAAACCGGTAACCCCGCTTATTAAAAGCATTCTGTAACAAAGCGGGACCAAAGCCATGACAAAAACGCGT
AACAAAAGTGTCTATAATCACGGCAGAAAAGTCCACATTGATTATTTGCACGGCGTCACACTTTGCTATG
CCATAGCATTTTTATCCATAAGATTAGCGGATCCTACCTGACGCTTTTTATCGCAACTCTCTACTGTTTC
TCCATACCCGTTTTTTGGGCTAACAGGAGGAATTAACCATGGGGGGTTCTCATCATCATCATCATCATGG
TATGGCTAGCATGACTGGTGGACAGCAAATGGGTCGGGATCTGTACGACGATGACGATAAGGATCCGAGC
TCGATGTCGGACTCAGAAGTCAATCAAGAAGCTAAGCCAGAGGTCAAGCCAGAAGTCAAGCCTGAGACTC
ACATCAATTTAAAGGTGTCCGATGGATCTTCAGAGATTTTCTTCAAGATCAAAAAGACCACTCCTTTAAG
AAGGCTGATGGAAGCGTTCGCTAAAAGACAGGGTAAGGAAATGGACTCCTTAAGATTCTTGTACGACGGT
ATTAGAATCCAAGCTGATCAGACCCCTGAAGATTTGGACATGGAGGATAACGATATTATTGAGGCTCACA
GAGAACAGATTGGTGGAAGATCTATGGTCTCAAAGGGAGAGGAGGAAAACATGGCTAGTACACCATTTAA
ATTTCAACTTAAAGGAACCATCAATGGCAAATCGTTTACCGTTGAAGGCGAAGGTGAAGGGAACTCACAT
GAAGGTTCTCATAAAGGAAAATATGTTTGTACAAGTGGAAAACTACCGATGTCATGGGCAGCACTTGGGA
CAACCTTTGGTTATGGAATGAAATATTATACCAAATATCCTAGTGGACTGAAGAACTGGTTTCGTGAAGT
AATGCCCGGAGGCTTTACCTACGATCGTCATATTCAATATAAAGGCGATGGGAGTATCCATGCAAAACAC
CAACACTTTATGAAAAATGGGACTTATCACAACATTGTAGAATTTACCGGTCAGGATTTTAAAGAAAATA
GTCCAGTCTTAACTGGAGATATGAATGTCTCATTACCGAATGAAGTCCCACAAATACCCAGAGATGATGG
AGTAGAATGCCCAGTGACCTTGCTTTATCCTTTATTATCGGATAAATCAAAATACGTCGAGGCTCACCAA
TATACAATCTGCAAGCCTCTTCATAATCAACCAGCACCTGATGTCCCATATCACTGGATTCGTAAACAAT
ACACACAAAGCAAAGATGATGCCGAGGAACGCGATCATATCTGTCAATCAGAGACTCTCGAAGCACACTT
AAAGGGCATGGACGAGCTGTATAAGTAGGAATTCGAAGCTTGGCTGTTTTGGCGGATGAGAGAAGATTTT
CAGCCTGATACAGATTAAATCAGAACGCAGAAGCGGTCTGATAAAACAGAATTTGCCTGGCGGCAGTAGC
GCGGTGGTCCCACCTGACCCCATGCCGAACTCAGAAGTGAAACGCCGTAGCGCCGATGGTAGTGTGGGGT
CTCCCCATGCGAGAGTAGGGAACTGCCAGGCATCAAATAAAACGAAAGGCTCAGTCGAAAGACTGGGCCT
TTCGTTTTATCTGTTGTTTGTCGGTGAACGCTCTCCTGAGTAGGACAAATCCGCCGGGAGCGGATTTGAA
CGTTGCGAAGCAACGGCCCGGAGGGTGGCGGGCAGGACGCCCGCCATAAACTGCCAGGCATCAAATTAAG
CAGAAGGCCATCCTGACGGATGGCCTTTTTGCGTTTCTACAAACTCTTTTGTTTATTTTTCTAAATACAT
TCAAATATGTATCCGCTCATGAGACAATAACCCTGATAAATGCTTCAATAATATTGAAAAAGGAAGAGTA
TGAGTATTCAACATTTCCGTGTCGCCCTTATTCCCTTTTTTGCGGCATTTTGCCTTCCTGTTTTTGCTCA
CCCAGAAACGCTGGTGAAAGTAAAAGATGCTGAAGATCAGTTGGGTGCACGAGTGGGTTACATCGAACTG
GATCTCAACAGCGGTAAGATCCTTGAGAGTTTTCGCCCCGAAGAACGTTTTCCAATGATGAGCACTTTTA
AAGTTCTGCTATGTGGCGCGGTATTATCCCGTGTTGACGCCGGGCAAGAGCAACTCGGTCGCCGCATACA
CTATTCTCAGAATGACTTGGTTGAGTACTCACCAGTCACAGAAAAGCATCTTACGGATGGCATGACAGTA
AGAGAATTATGCAGTGCTGCCATAACCATGAGTGATAACACTGCGGCCAACTTACTTCTGACAACGATCG
GAGGACCGAAGGAGCTAACCGCTTTTTTGCACAACATGGGGGATCATGTAACTCGCCTTGATCGTTGGGA
ACCGGAGCTGAATGAAGCCATACCAAACGACGAGCGTGACACCACGATGCCTGTAGCAATGGCAACAACG
TTGCGCAAACTATTAACTGGCGAACTACTTACTCTAGCTTCCCGGCAACAATTAATAGACTGGATGGAGG
CGGATAAAGTTGCAGGACCACTTCTGCGCTCGGCCCTTCCGGCTGGCTGGTTTATTGCTGATAAATCTGG
AGCCGGTGAGCGTGGGTCTCGCGGTATCATTGCAGCACTGGGGCCAGATGGTAAGCCCTCCCGTATCGTA
GTTATCTACACGACGGGGAGTCAGGCAACTATGGATGAACGAAATAGACAGATCGCTGAGATAGGTGCCT
CACTGATTAAGCATTGGTAACTGTCAGACCAAGTTTACTCATATATACTTTAGATTGATTTAAAACTTCA
TTTTTAATTTAAAAGGATCTAGGTGAAGATCCTTTTTGATAATCTCATGACCAAAATCCCTTAACGTGAG
TTTTCGTTCCACTGAGCGTCAGACCCCGTAGAAAAGATCAAAGGATCTTCTTGAGATCCTTTTTTTCTGC
GCGTAATCTGCTGCTTGCAAACAAAAAAACCACCGCTACCAGCGGTGGTTTGTTTGCCGGATCAAGAGCT
ACCAACTCTTTTTCCGAAGGTAACTGGCTTCAGCAGAGCGCAGATACCAAATACTGTCCTTCTAGTGTAG
CCGTAGTTAGGCCACCACTTCAAGAACTCTGTAGCACCGCCTACATACCTCGCTCTGCTAATCCTGTTAC
CAGTGGCTGCTGCCAGTGGCGATAAGTCGTGTCTTACCGGGTTGGACTCAAGACGATAGTTACCGGATAA
GGCGCAGCGGTCGGGCTGAACGGGGGGTTCGTGCACACAGCCCAGCTTGGAGCGAACGACCTACACCGAA
CTGAGATACCTACAGCGTGAGCTATGAGAAAGCGCCACGCTTCCCGAAGGGAGAAAGGCGGACAGGTATC
CGGTAAGCGGCAGGGTCGGAACAGGAGAGCGCACGAGGGAGCTTCCAGGGGGAAACGCCTGGTATCTTTA
TAGTCCTGTCGGGTTTCGCCACCTCTGACTTGAGCGTCGATTTTTGTGATGCTCGTCAGGGGGGCGGAGC
CTATGGAAAAACGCCAGCAACGCGGCCTTTTTACGGTTCCTGGCCTTTTGCTGGCCTTTTGCTCACATGT
TCTTTCCTGCGTTATCCCCTGATTCTGTGGATAACCGTATTACCGCCTTTGAGTGAGCTGATACCGCTCG
CCGCAGCCGAACGACCGAGCGCAGCGAGTCAGTGAGCGAGGAAGCGGAAGAGCGCCTGATGCGGTATTTT
CTCCTTACGCATCTGTGCGGTATTTCACACCGCATATGGTGCACTCTCAGTACAATCTGCTCTGATGCCG
CATAGTTAAGCCAGTATACACTCCGCTATCGCTACGTGACTGGGTCATGGCTGCGCCCCGACACCCGCCA
ACACCCGCTGACGCGCCCTGACGGGCTTGTCTGCTCCCGGCATCCGCTTACAGACAAGCTGTGACCGTCT
CCGGGAGCTGCATGTGTCAGAGGTTTTCACCGTCATCACCGAAACGCGCGAGGCAGCAGATCAATTCGCG
CGCGAAGGCGAAGCGGCATGCATAATGTGCCTGTCAAATGGACGAAGCAGGGATTCTGCAAACCCTATGC
TACTCCGTCAAGCCGTCAATTGTCTGATTCGTTACCAATTATGACAACTTGACGGCTACATCATTCACTT
TTTCTTCACAACCGGCACGGAACTCGCTCGGGCTGGCCCCGGTGCATTTTTTAAATACCCGCGAGAAATA
GAGTTGATCGTCAAAACCAACATTGCGACCGACGGTGGCGATAGGCATCCGGGTGGTGCTCAAAAGCAGC
TTCGCCTGGCTGATACGTTGGTCCTCGCGCCAGCTTAAGACGCTAATCCCTAACTGCTGGCGGAAAAGAT
GTGACAGACGCGACGGCGACAAGCAAACATGCTGTGCGACGCTGGCGATATCAAAATTGCTGTCTGCCAG
GTGATCGCTGATGTACTGACAAGCCTCGCGTACCCGATTATCCATCGGTGGATGGAGCGACTCGTTAATC
GCTTCCATGCGCCGCAGTAACAATTGCTCAAGCAGATTTATCGCCAGCAGCTCCGAATAGCGCCCTTCCC
CTTGCCCGGCGTTAATGATTTGCCCAAACAGGTCGCTGAAATGCGGCTGGTGCGCTTCATCCGGGCGAAA
GAACCCCGTATTGGCAAATATTGACGGCCAGTTAAGCCATTCATGCCAGTAGGCGCGCGGACGAAAGTAA
ACCCACTGGTGATACCATTCGCGAGCCTCCGGATGACGACCGTAGTGATGAATCTCTCCTGGCGGGAACA
GCAAAATATCACCCGGTCGGCAAACAAATTCTCGTCCCTGATTTTTCACCACCCCCTGACCGCGAATGGT
GAGATTGAGAATATAACCTTTCATTCCCAGCGGTCGGTCGATAAAAAAATCGAGATAACCGTTGGCCTCA
ATCGGCGTTAAACCCGCCACCAGATGGGCATTAAACGAGTATCCCGGCAGCAGGGGATCATTTTGCGCTT
CAGCCATACTTTTCATACTCCCGCCATTCAGAG
